Addgene plasmid #214574: AiP1895 - pAAV-AiE2583m-minBG-SYFP2-WPRE-BGHpA
Purpose: AiE2583m is an enhancer sequence, designed to drive AAV-mediated transgene expression in specific populations of brain cells
Depositing lab: Allen Institute for Brain Science & Bosiljka Tasic. Depositing organization: Allen Institute. Publication: A suite of enhancer AAVs and transgenic mouse lines for genetic access to cortical cell types. Ben-Simon Y, Hooper M, Narayan S, Daigle TL, Dwivedi D, Way SW, Oster A, Stafford DA, Mich JK, Taormina MJ, Martinez RA, Opitz-Araya X, Roth JR, Alexander JR, Allen S, Amster A, Arbuckle J, Ayala A, Baker PM, Bakken TE, Barcelli T, Barta S, Bendrick J, Bertagnolli D, Bielstein C, Bishwakarma P, Bowlus J, Boyer G, Brouner K, Casian B, Casper T, Chakka AB, Chakrabarty R, Chance RK, Chavan S, Clark M, Colbert K, Collman F, Daniel S, Departee M, DiValentin P, Donadio N, Dotson N, Egdorf T, Fliss T, Gabitto M, Garcia J, Gary A, Gasperini M, Gloe J, Goldy J, Gore BB, Graybuck L, Greisman N, Haeseleer F, Halterman C, Haradon Z, Hastings SD, Helback O, Ho W, Hockemeyer D, Huang C, Huff S, Hunker A, Johansen N, Jones D, Juneau Z, Kalmbach B, Kannan M, Khem S, Kussick E, Kutsal R, Larsen R, Lee C, Lee AY, Leibly M, Lenz GH, Li S, Liang E, Lusk N, Madigan Z, Malloy J, Malone J, McCue R, Melchor J, Mollenkopf T, Moosman S, Morin E, Newman D, Ng L, Ngo K, Omstead V, Otto S, Oyama A, Pena N, Pham T, Phillips E, Pom CA, Potekhina L, Ransford S, Ray PL, Rette D, Reynoldson C, Rimorin C, Rocha D, Ruiz A, Sanchez REA, Sawyer L, Sedeno-Cortes A, Sevigny JP, Shapovalova N, Shepard N, Shulga L, Sigler AR, Siverts L, Soliman S, Somasundaram S, Staats B, Stewart K, Szelenyi E, Tieu M, Trader C, Tran A, van Velthoven CTJ, Walker M, Wang Y, Weed N, Wirthlin M, Wood T, Wynalda B, Yao Z, Zhou T, Ariza J, Dee N, Reding M, Ronellenfitch K, Mufti S, Sunkin SM, Smith KA, Esposito L, Waters J, Thyagarajan B, Yao S, Lein ES, Zeng H, Levi BP, Ngai J, Ting JT, Tasic B. Cell. 2025 May 16:S0092-8674(25)00513-6. doi: 10.1016/j.cell.2025.05.002. PubMed 40403729.
Backbone
  Vector backbone: pAAV2
  Vector type: AAV
Growth in bacteria
  Bacterial resistance: Ampicillin, 100 μg/mL
  Growth temperature: 37°C
  Growth strain: NEB Stable
  Copy number: High Copy
Gene/Insert
  Gene/Insert name: SYFP2
  Species: Synthetic
  Promoter: minBG
  Cloning method: Gibson Cloning
Terms and licenses: Academic/Nonprofit Terms; Industry Terms: Not Available to Industry
Depositor comments: 5' Cloning Site: SgrAI (destroyed), 3' Cloning Site: SgrAI (destroyed). Please visit https://doi.org/10.1101/2024.06.10.597244 for bioRxiv preprint.
How to cite: AiP1895 - pAAV-AiE2583m-minBG-SYFP2-WPRE-BGHpA was a gift from Allen Institute for Brain Science & Bosiljka Tasic (Addgene plasmid # 214574 ; http://n2t.net/addgene:214574 ; RRID:Addgene_214574)
