[The description below was written by a language model from this plasmid's Addgene catalogue record and pLannotate feature annotations shown in this document.]
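Description:
AiP1895 - pAAV-AiE2583m-minBG-SYFP2-WPRE-BGHpA is an AAV transfer plasmid built on a pAAV2 backbone, intended for packaging into recombinant adeno-associated virus and delivery to brain tissue. It is maintained in bacteria as a high-copy plasmid through a ColE1/pUC-type origin and selected with ampicillin via the AmpR (β-lactamase) gene and its native promoter. An f1 phage origin is also present, along with short remnants of pBR322 bom and rop sequences. The recorded recombination-deficient growth strain fits the usual need to protect the repeat-rich ITRs from rearrangement.

The payload sits between AAV2 inverted terminal repeats, which supply the cis signals for genome replication and encapsidation. One ITR is annotated in full, while the other is detected only as two short fragments. The cassette consists of the AiE2583m enhancer placed upstream of a minimal beta-globin promoter (minBG), driving the monomeric, fast-maturing yellow fluorescent protein SYFP2. This is followed by a WPRE to boost transcript stability and expression (annotated as two fragments, suggesting a shortened or variant form) and a bovine growth hormone polyadenylation signal. The minimal promoter has little activity alone, so reporter expression depends largely on the enhancer. Neither the enhancer nor minBG is called in the automated feature table; they presumably lie in the unannotated stretch between the SYFP2 coding sequence and the fragmentary ITR.

The construct is a fluorescent reporter for enhancer activity, designed to label specific brain cell populations as part of a collection of enhancer AAVs for genetic access to cortical cell types. The record does not state which cell population AiE2583m targets.
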