Features (pLannotate 1.2.2; 14 found; start..end, strand, type, name):
    252..303     +  misc_feature   bom (fragment): basis of mobility region from pBR322
    308..448     -  repeat_region  AAV2 ITR: inverted terminal repeat of adeno-associated virus serotype 2 inverted
    566..677     -  polyA_signal   bGH poly(A) signal: bovine growth hormone polyadenylation signal
    694..774     -  misc_feature   WPRE (fragment): woodchuck hepatitis virus posttranscriptional regulatory element
    780..937     -  misc_feature   WPRE (fragment): woodchuck hepatitis virus posttranscriptional regulatory element
    977..1693    -  CDS            SYFP2: SYFP2 is a basic (constitutively fluorescent) yellow fluorescent protein published in 2006, derived from Aequorea victoria. It is reported to be a very rapidly-maturing monomer with moderate acid sensitivity.
   2236..2263    -  repeat_region  AAV2 ITR (fragment): inverted terminal repeat of adeno-associated virus serotype 2 inverted
   2292..2319    -  repeat_region  AAV2 ITR (fragment): inverted terminal repeat of adeno-associated virus serotype 2 inverted
   2392..2980    -  rep_origin     ori: high-copy-number ColE1/pMB1/pBR322/pUC origin of replication
   3151..4011    -  CDS            AmpR: β-lactamase; bla; confers resistance to ampicillin, carbenicillin, and related antibiotics
   4012..4116    -  promoter       AmpR promoter: bla
   4211..4246    +  CDS            rop (fragment): Rop protein, which maintains plasmids at low copy number; rop
   4348..4397    +  misc_feature   bom (fragment): basis of mobility region from pBR322
   4398..233     -  rep_origin     f1 ori (across the origin) (sequence partly withheld): f1 bacteriophage origin of replication; arrow indicates direction of (+) strand synthesis
>Addgene plasmid #214574 | AiP1895 - pAAV-AiE2583m-minBG-SYFP2-WPRE-BGHpA | addgene full sequence | sequence record 432586 | Addgene NGS Result
[108 nt withheld, positions 1-108]
G
[46 nt withheld, positions 110-155]
A
[95 nt withheld, positions 157-251]
TATGCGGTGTGAAATACCGCACAGATGCGTAAGGAGAAAATACCGCATCAGGCGCCCCTGCAGGCAGCTG
CGCGCTCGCTCGCTCACTGAGGCCGCCCGGGCAAAGCCCGGGCGTCGGGCGACCTTTGGTCGCCCGGCCT
CAGTGAGCGAGCGAGCGCGCAGAGAGGGAGTGGCCAACTCCATCACTAGGGGTTCCTGCGGCCGCTCGGT
CCGCACGTGAGATCTCATGCCTGCTATTGTCTTCCCAATCCTCCCCCTTGCTGTCCTGCCCCACCCCACC
CCCCAGAATAGAATGACACCTACTCAGACAATGCGATGCAATTTCCTCATTTTATTAGGAAAGGACAGTG
GGAGTGGCACCTTCCAGGGTCAAGGAAGGCACGGGGGAGGGGCAAACAACAGATGGCTGGCAACTAGAAG
GCACAGTCGAAGATCTCTCGAGCCACGGAATTGTCAGTGCCCAACAGCCGAGCCCCTGTCCAGCAGCGGG
CAAGGCAGGCGGCGATGAGTTCCGCCGTGGCAAGAACTAACCAGGATTTATACAAGGAGGAGAAAATGAA
AGCCATACGGGAAGCAATAGCATGATACAAAGGCATTAAAGCAGCGTATCCACATAGCGTAAAAGGAGCA
ACATAGTTAAGAATACCAGTCAATCTTTCACAAATTTTGTAATCCAGAGGTTGATTATGATATCGAATTC
GCGGCCGCGGCGCGCCGTCGACTTACTTGTACAGCTCGTCCATGCCGAGAGTGATCCCGGCGGCGGTCAC
GAACTCCAGCAGGACCATGTGATCGCGCTTCTCGTTGGGGTCTTTGCTCAGCTTGGACTGGTAGCTCAGG
TAGTGGTTGTCGGGCAGCAGCACGGGGCCGTCGCCGATGGGGGTGTTCTGCTGGTAGTGGTCGGCGAGCT
GCACGCCGCCGTCCTCGATGTTGTGGCGGATCTTGAAGTTGGCCTTGATGCCGTTCTTCTGCTTGTCGGC
GGTGATATAGACGTTGTGGCTGTTGTAGTTGTACTCCAGCTTGTGCCCCAGGATGTTGCCGTCCTCCTTG
AAGTCGATGCCCTTCAGCTCGATGCGGTTCACCAGGGTGTCGCCCTCGAACTTCACCTCGGCGCGGGTCT
TGTAGTTGCCGTCGTCCTTGAAGAAGATGGTGCGCTCCTGGACGTAGCCTTCGGGCATGGCGGACTTGAA
GAAGTCGTGCTGCTTCATGTGGTCGGGGTAGCGGGCGAAGCACTGCACGCCGTAGCCCAGGGTGGTCACG
AGGGTGGGCCAGGGCACGGGCAGCTTGCCGGTGGTGCAGATCAGCTTCAGGGTCAGCTTGCCGTAGGTGG
CATCGCCCTCGCCCTCGCCGGACACGCTGAACTTGTGGCCGTTTACGTCGCCGTCCAGCTCGACCAGGAT
GGGCACCACCCCGGTGAACAGCTCCTCGCCCTTGCTCACCATGGTGGCGACCGGTAGCGCTAGCTTCGAA
AGATCTGGATCCCAGAAGCAAATGTAAGCAATAGATGGCTCTGCCCTGACTTTTATGCCCAGCCCGAGCT
CCGACCAGACAGTGTCATCCGTGAAGACCAGCATCAGCAAAGCCCAATGCTGACCAGCAAAGAATAGCAA
GGCATTCCACTACCATTCAGTATCATCTACTGTCTGTTGAGCTATATTTATATGCTTTCCAAACATTACT
TATCCTCTCAAGCGTCTGATCTAGCAAAACAACACATGCCCTTTTTCTAGGCAGCTTCCAGAAAAATACC
ACATGTCTGTTCTTAGCAAAGCACCCTCCCACATGTCTGCTTCAGCAAAAAACATCCTCTCATAAGACAG
TTCCCAGAAACACATCACAGGACACAACTGAGACTCCAAGAAAATCACAAATTTCCACTTCATGAGCATT
TTCAATTGTATGAGTACTGCCATGATTTTATCTTTAGAGTTATATTGGTGTGCGGCCGCAGGAACCCCTA
GTGATGGAGTTGGCCACTCCCTCTCTGCGCGCTCGCTCGCTCACTGAGGCCGGGCGACCAAAGGTCGCCC
GACGCCCGGGCGGCCTCAGTGAGCGAGCGAGCGCGCAGCTGCCTGCAGGACATGTGAGCAAAAGGCCAGC
AAAAGGCCAGGAACCGTAAAAAGGCCGCGTTGCTGGCGTTTTTCCATAGGCTCCGCCCCCCTGACGAGCA
TCACAAAAATCGACGCTCAAGTCAGAGGTGGCGAAACCCGACAGGACTATAAAGATACCAGGCGTTTCCC
CCTGGAAGCTCCCTCGTGCGCTCTCCTGTTCCGACCCTGCCGCTTACCGGATACCTGTCCGCCTTTCTCC
CTTCGGGAAGCGTGGCGCTTTCTCATAGCTCACGCTGTAGGTATCTCAGTTCGGTGTAGGTCGTTCGCTC
CAAGCTGGGCTGTGTGCACGAACCCCCCGTTCAGCCCGACCGCTGCGCCTTATCCGGTAACTATCGTCTT
GAGTCCAACCCGGTAAGACACGACTTATCGCCACTGGCAGCAGCCACTGGTAACAGGATTAGCAGAGCGA
GGTATGTAGGCGGTGCTACAGAGTTCTTGAAGTGGTGGCCTAACTACGGCTACACTAGAAGAACAGTATT
TGGTATCTGCGCTCTGCTGAAGCCAGTTACCTTCGGAAAAAGAGTTGGTAGCTCTTGATCCGGCAAACAA
ACCACCGCTGGTAGCGGTGGTTTTTTTGTTTGCAAGCAGCAGATTACGCGCAGAAAAAAAGGATCTCAAG
AAGATCCTTTGATCTTTTCTACGGGGTCTGACGCTCAGTGGAACGAAAACTCACGTTAAGGGATTTTGGT
CATGAGATTATCAAAAAGGATCTTCACCTAGATCCTTTTAAATTAAAAATGAAGTTTTAAATCAATCTAA
AGTATATATGAGTAAACTTGGTCTGACAGTTACCAATGCTTAATCAGTGAGGCACCTATCTCAGCGATCT
GTCTATTTCGTTCATCCATAGTTGCCTGACTCCCCGTCGTGTAGATAACTACGATACGGGAGGGCTTACC
ATCTGGCCCCAGTGCTGCAATGATACCGCGAGACCCACGCTCACCGGCTCCAGATTTATCAGCAATAAAC
CAGCCAGCCGGAAGGGCCGAGCGCAGAAGTGGTCCTGCAACTTTATCCGCCTCCATCCAGTCTATTAATT
GTTGCCGGGAAGCTAGAGTAAGTAGTTCGCCAGTTAATAGTTTGCGCAACGTTGTTGCCATTGCTACAGG
CATCGTGGTGTCACGCTCGTCGTTTGGTATGGCTTCATTCAGCTCCGGTTCCCAACGATCAAGGCGAGTT
ACATGATCCCCCATGTTGTGCAAAAAAGCGGTTAGCTCCTTCGGTCCTCCGATCGTTGTCAGAAGTAAGT
TGGCCGCAGTGTTATCACTCATGGTTATGGCAGCACTGCATAATTCTCTTACTGTCATGCCATCCGTAAG
ATGCTTTTCTGTGACTGGTGAGTACTCAACCAAGTCATTCTGAGAATAGTGTATGCGGCGACCGAGTTGC
TCTTGCCCGGCGTCAATACGGGATAATACCGCGCCACATAGCAGAACTTTAAAAGTGCTCATCATTGGAA
AACGTTCTTCGGGGCGAAAACTCTCAAGGATCTTACCGCTGTTGAGATCCAGTTCGATGTAACCCACTCG
TGCACCCAACTGATCTTCAGCATCTTTTACTTTCACCAGCGTTTCTGGGTGAGCAAAAACAGGAAGGCAA
AATGCCGCAAAAAAGGGAATAAGGGCGACACGGAAATGTTGAATACTCATACTCTTCCTTTTTCAATATT
ATTGAAGCATTTATCAGGGTTATTGTCTCATGAGCGGATACATATTTGAATGTATTTAGAAAAATAAACA
AATAGGGGTTCCGCGCACATTTCCCCGAAAAGTGCCACCTGACGTCTAAGAAACCATTATTATCATGACA
TTAACCTATAAAAATAGGCGTATCACGAGGCCCTTTCGTCTCGCGCGTTTCGGTGATGACGGTGAAAACC
TCTGACACATGCAGCTCCCGGAGACGGTCACAGCTTGTCTGTAAGCGGATGCCGGGAGCAGACAAGCCCG
TCAGGGCGCGTCAGCGGGTGTTGGCGGGTGTCGGGGCTGGCTTAACTATGCGGCATCAGAGCAGATTGTA
CTGAGAGTGCACCATAAAATTGTAAACGTTAATATTTTGTTAAAATTCGCGTTAAATTTTTGTTAAATCA
GCTCATTTTTTAACCAATAGACCGAAATCGGCAAAATCCCTTATAAATCAAAAGAATAGCCCGAGATAGA
GT
[37 nt withheld, positions 4524-4560]
AAAGAACGTGGACTCCAACGTCAAAGG
[33 nt withheld, positions 4588-4620]
